>Addgene plasmid #117810 | pGTag-TagRFP-CAAX-B-actin | addgene full sequence | sequence record 227724 | Addgene NGS Result
CTTTCCTGCGTTATCCCCTGATTCTGTGGATAACCGTATTACCGCCTTTGAGTGAGCTGATACCGCTCGC
CGCAGCCGAACGACCGAGCGCAGCGAGTCAGTGAGCGAGGAAGCGGATGTGCGCCCAATACGCAAACCGC
CTCTCCCCGCGCGTTGGCCGATTCATTAATGCAGCTGGCACGACAGGTTTCCCGACTGGAAAGCGGGCAG
TGAGCGCAACGCAATTAATACGCGTACCGCTAGCCAGGAAGAGTTTGTAGAAACGCAAAAAGGCCATCCG
TCAGGATGGCCTTCTGCTTAGTTTGATGCCTGGCAGTTTATGGCGGGCGTCCTGCCCGCCACCCTCCGGG
CCGTTGCTTCACAACGTTCAAATCCGCTCCCGGCGGATTTGTCCTACTCAGGAGAGCGTTCACCGACAAA
CAACAGATAAAACGAAAGGCCCAGTCTTCCGACTGAGCCTTTCGTTTTATTTGATGCCTGGCAGTTCCCT
ACTCTCGCGTTAACGCTAGCATGGATGTTTTCCCAGTCACGACGTTGTAAAACGACGGCCAGTCTTAAGC
TCGGGCCCTGCAGCTCTAGAGCTCGAATTCGGGAGGCGTTCGGGCCACAGCGGACACGCAGGTGCGCAAC
GCAATTAATGTGAGTTAGCTCACTCATTAGGCACCCCAGGCTTTACACTTTATGCTTCCGGCTCGTATGT
TGTGTGGAATTGTGAGCGGATAACAATTTCACACAGGAAACAGCTATGACCATGATTACGCCAAGCGCGC
AATTAACCCTCACTAAAGGGAACAAAAGCTGGAGGACCTCGAGGGGGGGCCCGGTACCCAATTCGCCCTA
TAGTGAGTCGTATTACGCGCGCTCACTGGCCGTCGTTTTACAACGTCGTGACTGGGAAAACCCTGGCGTT
ACCCAACTTAATCGCCTTGCAGCACATCCCCCTTTCGCCAGCTGGCGTAATAGCGAAGAGGCCCGCACCG
ATCGCCCTTCCCAACAGTTGCGCAGCCTGAATGGCGAATGGACCTGCCACAGGATCCGGAGCCACGAACT
TCTCTCTGTTAAAGCAAGCAGGAGACGTGGAAGAAAACCCCGGTCCTATGGTGTCTAAGGGCGAGGAACT
GATTAAGGAGAACATGCACATGAAGCTGTACATGGAGGGCACCGTGAACAACCACCACTTCAAGTGCACA
TCCGAGGGCGAAGGCAAGCCCTACGAGGGCACCCAGACCATGAGAATCAAGGTGGTCGAGGGCGGCCCTC
TCCCCTTCGCCTTCGACATCCTGGCTACCAGCTTCATGTACGGCAGCAGAACCTTCATCAACCACACCCA
GGGCATCCCCGACTTCTTTAAGCAGTCCTTCCCTGAGGGCTTCACATGGGAGAGAGTCACCACATACGAA
GACGGGGGCGTGCTGACCGCTACCCAGGACACCAGCCTCCAGGACGGCTGCCTCATCTACAACGTCAAGA
TCAGAGGGGTGAACTTCCCATCCAACGGCCCTGTGATGCAGAAGAAAACACTCGGCTGGGAGGCCAACAC
CGAGATGCTGTACCCCGCTGACGGCGGCCTGGAAGGCAGAAGCGACATGGCCCTGAAGCTCGTGGGCGGG
GGCCACCTGATCTGCAACTTCAAGACCACATACAGATCCAAGAAACCCGCTAAGAACCTCAAGATGCCCG
GCGTCTACTATGTGGACCACAGACTGGAAAGAATCAAGGAGGCCGACAAAGAGACCTACGTCGAGCAGCA
CGAGGTGGCTGTGGCCAGATACTGCGACCTCCCTAGCAAACTGGGGCACAAACTTAATAAGCTGAACCCT
CCTGATGAGAGTGGCCCCGGCTGCATGAGCTGCAAGTGTGTGCTCTCCTGAGGCGCGCCACGGACTGTTA
CCACTTCACGCCGACTCAAACTGCGCAGAGAAACTTCAAACGACAACATTGGCATGGCTTTTGTTATTTT
TGGCGCTTGACTCAGGATCTAAAAACTGGAACGGTGAAGGTGACGGCAATGTTTTTTGGCAAATAAGCAT
CCCCGAAGTTCTACAATGCATCTGAGGACTCCATGTTTTGTTTTCTTTAGTCATTCCAAATGTTTGTTAA
ATGCATTGTTCCGAAACTTATTTGCCTCTATGAAGGCTGCCCAGTAATTGGGAGCATACTTAACATTGTA
GTATTGTATGTAAATTATGTAACAAAACAATGTCTGGGTTTTTGTACTTTTCAGCCTTAAAATCTTGGGT
TTATTTTTTTTTCTTTGTTCCAAAAAAACGAAGCTTTACCATTCAAGATGTAAAGGTTTCCATTCCCCCT
GGGCATATTGTAAAAGCTGTGTGGAACGTGGCGGTGCCAGACATTTGGTGGGGCCAACCTGTACACTGAC
TAATTCAATTCCAATAAAAGTGCACATGTAAGACATCCTACCCCTGTCTCATTTCCTGTCTTGGCTCTGA
GTGGCTTCAATAAAAATGGCTTTTGTGAAGTTGCACCATGTTAATTACATTTCAGCACTTTCACACCAGG
TTTTTGACTAATTTGAATTTATCGAAGTTTGACCTTTTTTTTTTTTTTTCTTCAAGCTAATTTGAGGTTA
TCAAACCATTTCATTGGAGGAAACTTAATGTTTAAAAGCATAAATTCGAAACATGATTCATTTATTTAAC
TGCTTAATGGTGAAACAAACTTCAAGTAATACACCAAGTGTTCCCTCATATGAAGGTAGCTAACTGCAAA
CGGCCTTAACTTTCCATCTTAAGTTGAGCTACATAAAGGCTTTAACAGGAAGGAACTGCCAGTTTAAAAG
TCAAACCACCATGACTGATATAAATTCTTGTCCATATAACCTTGCGTTTCACACAATATAGCTATCTACT
GCTAAATAAATTACCATGGCGTTGTCTAGCAAGGAAGTGAAGAGCTATCCGGATATATATGTATGTTATC
ATAACTGTACTGGCTATGTCAGGTGGTAATGACTGTAACGTTACGTTACTCGTTGTAGGCACGACATTGA
ATATGCTCTTCTCCGCTGTGGCCCGAACGCCTCCCGCTAGCGATGGGATCTCGGCCGCGATATCCCCTAT
AGTGAGTCGTATTACATGGTCATAGCTGTTTCCTGGCAGCTCTGGCCCGTGTCTCAAAATCTCTGATGTT
ACATTGCACAAGATAAAAATATATCATCATGAACAATAAAACTGTCTGCTTACATAAACAGTAATACAAG
GGGTGTTATGAGCCATATTCAACGGGAAACGTCGAGGCCGCGATTAAATTCCAACATGGATGCTGATTTA
TATGGGTATAAATGGGCTCGCGATAATGTCGGGCAATCAGGTGCGACAATCTATCGCTTGTATGGGAAGC
CCGATGCGCCAGAGTTGTTTCTGAAACATGGCAAAGGTAGCGTTGCCAATGATGTTACAGATGAGATGGT
CAGACTAAACTGGCTGACGGAATTTATGCCTCTTCCGACCATCAAGCATTTTATCCGTACTCCTGATGAT
GCATGGTTACTCACCACTGCGATCCCCGGAAAAACAGCATTCCAGGTATTAGAAGAATATCCTGATTCAG
GTGAAAATATTGTTGATGCGCTGGCAGTGTTCCTGCGCCGGTTGCATTCGATTCCTGTTTGTAATTGTCC
TTTTAACAGCGATCGCGTATTTCGTCTCGCTCAGGCGCAATCACGAATGAATAACGGTTTGGTTGATGCG
AGTGATTTTGATGACGAGCGTAATGGCTGGCCTGTTGAACAAGTCTGGAAAGAAATGCATAAACTTTTGC
CATTCTCACCGGATTCAGTCGTCACTCATGGTGATTTCTCACTTGATAACCTTATTTTTGACGAGGGGAA
ATTAATAGGTTGTATTGATGTTGGACGAGTCGGAATCGCAGACCGATACCAGGATCTTGCCATCCTATGG
AACTGCCTCGGTGAGTTTTCTCCTTCATTACAGAAACGGCTTTTTCAAAAATATGGTATTGATAATCCTG
ATATGAATAAATTGCAGTTTCATTTGATGCTCGATGAGTTTTTCTAATCAGAATTGGTTAATTGGTTGTA
ACACTGGCAGAGCATTACGCTGACTTGACGGGACGGCGCAAGCTCATGACCAAAATCCCTTAACGTGAGT
TACGCGTCGTTCCACTGAGCGTCAGACCCCGTAGAAAAGATCAAAGGATCTTCTTGAGATCCTTTTTTTC
TGCGCGTAATCTGCTGCTTGCAAACAAAAAAACCACCGCTACCAGCGGTGGTTTGTTTGCCGGATCAAGA
GCTACCAACTCTTTTTCCGAAGGTAACTGGCTTCAGCAGAGCGCAGATACCAAATACTGTTCTTCTAGTG
TAGCCGTAGTTAGGCCACCACTTCAAGAACTCTGTAGCACCGCCTACATACCTCGCTCTGCTAATCCTGT
TACCAGTGGCTGCTGCCAGTGGCGATAAGTCGTGTCTTACCGGGTTGGACTCAAGACGATAGTTACCGGA
TAAGGCGCAGCGGTCGGGCTGAACGGGGGGTTCGTGCACACAGCCCAGCTTGGAGCGAACGACCTACACC
GAACTGAGATACCTACAGCGTGAGCTATGAGAAAGCGCCACGCTTCCCGAAGGGAGAAAGGCGGACAGGT
ATCCGGTAAGCGGCAGGGTCGGAACAGGAGAGCGCACGAGGGAGCTTCCAGGGGGAAACGCCTGGTATCT
TTATAGTCCTGTCGGGTTTCGCCACCTCTGACTTGAGCGTCGATTTTTGTGATGCTCGTCAGGGGGGCGG
AGCCTATGGAAAAACGCCAGCAACGCGGCCTTTTTACGGTTCCTGGCCTTTTGCTGGCCTTTTGCTCACA
TGTT
Features (pLannotate 1.2.2; 18 found; start..end, strand, type, name):
    121..213     +  CDS            lacI (fragment): lac repressor; lacI; The lac repressor binds to the lac operator to inhibit transcription in E. coli. This inhibition can be relieved by adding lactose or isopropyl-β-D-thiogalactopyranoside (IPTG).
    268..295     -  terminator     rrnB T2 terminator: transcription terminator T2 from the E. coli rrnB gene
    427..470     +  terminator     rrnB T1 terminator: Escherichia coli rrnB; transcription terminator T1 from the E. coli rrnB gene
    517..553     -  CDS            lacZα (fragment): LacZα fragment of β-galactosidase; lacZ fragment
    636..657     +  protein_bind   CAP binding site: CAP binding activates transcription in the presence of cAMP. E. coli catabolite activator protein
    672..702     +  promoter       lac promoter: promoter for the E. coli lac operon
    710..726     +  protein_bind   lac operator: The lac repressor binds to the lac operator to inhibit transcription in E. coli. This inhibition can be relieved by adding lactose or isopropyl-β-D-thiogalactopyranoside (IPTG). lac repressor encoded by lacI
    771..789     +  promoter       T3 promoter: promoter for bacteriophage T3 RNA polymerase
    805..828     +  misc_feature   MCS (fragment): pBluescript multiple cloning site
    837..855     -  promoter       T7 promoter: promoter for bacteriophage T7 RNA polymerase
    863..1018    +  CDS            lacZα (fragment): LacZα fragment of β-galactosidase; lacZ fragment
   1041..1097    +  CDS            P2A: 2A peptide from porcine teschovirus-1 polyprotein Eukaryotic ribosomes fail to insert a peptide bond between the Gly and Pro residues, yielding separate polypeptides.
   1098..1808    +  CDS            TagRFP: monomeric derivative of red fluorescent protein from Entacmaea quadricolor (Merzlyak et al., 2007) mammalian codon-optimized
   1809..1871    +  CDS            H-Ras (fragment): human small GTPase proto-oncoprotein
   2239..2255    +  misc_feature   CEN/ARS (fragment): S. cerevisiae CEN6 centromere fused to an autonomously replicating sequence
   3076..3094    -  promoter       T7 promoter: promoter for bacteriophage T7 RNA polymerase
   3228..4037    +  CDS            KanR: aminoglycoside phosphotransferase; aph(3')-Ia; confers resistance to kanamycin in bacteria or G418 (Geneticin®) in eukaryotes
   4184..4772    +  rep_origin     ori: high-copy-number ColE1/pMB1/pBR322/pUC origin of replication
