[The description below was written by a language model from this plasmid's Addgene catalogue record and pLannotate feature annotations shown in this document.]
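Description:
pGTag-TagRFP-CAAX-B-actin is a bacterial donor plasmid from the pGTag series, built on the small pK backbone and intended as a template for CRISPR-directed targeted integration by the GeneWeld method, which relies on short homology arms to guide insertion of a cargo at a nuclease cut site. It is maintained in E. coli through a high-copy ColE1/pUC-type origin and selected with kanamycin via the aph(3')-Ia (KanR) gene. The record lists zebrafish and human as relevant species, and the depositor notes it may work in others.

The annotated cargo is a single reading frame that begins with a P2A peptide, continues into mammalian codon-optimized TagRFP, and ends in a short fragment of human H-Ras that supplies the C-terminal CAAX motif. The P2A lets the reporter be released as a separate polypeptide when the cassette is integrated in frame into an endogenous coding sequence, and the CAAX signal directs prenylation, so the red fluorescent protein is expected to localize to membranes. No eukaryotic promoter is annotated upstream of the cargo, consistent with expression depending on the targeted locus. The "B-actin" in the name probably refers to a β-actin-derived 3' element downstream of the reporter, but that region is unannotated, apart from a very short CEN/ARS match that is likely spurious, so the record does not confirm this.

Upstream of the cargo lies a lac promoter/operator with lacZα fragments, flanked by T3 and T7 promoters and an MCS remnant. This would suit blue/white screening when user-designed homology arms are cloned in, though the record does not state that use. rrnB terminators and a lacI fragment are backbone remnants.
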