Addgene plasmid #117810: pGTag-TagRFP-CAAX-B-actin
Purpose: Donor for precise CRISPR directed genomic integration using the GeneWeld method
Depositing lab: Jeffrey Essner. Publication: Efficient targeted integration directed by short homology in zebrafish and mammalian cells. Wierson WA, Welker JM, Almeida MP, Mann CM, Webster DA, Torrie ME, Weiss TJ, Kambakam S, Vollbrecht MK, Lan M, McKeighan KC, Levey J, Ming Z, Wehmeier A, Mikelson CS, Haltom JA, Kwan KM, Chien CB, Balciunas D, Ekker SC, Clark KJ, Webber BR, Moriarity BS, Solin SL, Carlson DF, Dobbs DL, McGrail M, Essner J. Elife. 2020 May 15;9. pii: 53968. doi: 10.7554/eLife.53968. PubMed 32412410.
Backbone
  Vector backbone: pK
  Backbone manufacturer: Karl J. Clark
  Backbone size w/o insert (bp): 2958
  Vector type: Synthetic Biology
Growth in bacteria
  Bacterial resistance: Kanamycin, 50 μg/mL
  Growth temperature: 30°C
  Growth strain: NEB Stable
  Copy number: High Copy
Gene/Insert
  Gene/Insert name: TagRFP (alt name: RFP)
  Species: H. sapiens (human), D. rerio (zebrafish)
  Insert size (bp): 1876
  Tag / fusion protein: CAAX (C terminal on insert)
  Cloning method: Gibson Cloning
  Sequencing primers: 5′ GCATGGATGTTTTCCCAGTC; 3′ atggctcataacaccccttg
Terms and licenses: Academic/Nonprofit Terms; Industry Terms: Not Available to Industry
Depositor comments: Online tools and cloning help available at <www.genesculpt.org/gtaghd/>. May work in additional species beyond those listed. Please visit https://www.biorxiv.org/content/10.1101/431627v2 for bioRxiv preprint.
How to cite: pGTag-TagRFP-CAAX-B-actin was a gift from Jeffrey Essner (Addgene plasmid # 117810 ; http://n2t.net/addgene:117810 ; RRID:Addgene_117810)
