>Addgene plasmid #117810 | pGTag-TagRFP-CAAX-B-actin | depositor partial sequence | sequence record 222423 | Backbone
TGAAGAGCTATCCGGATATATATGTATGTTATCATAACTGTACTGGCTATGTCAGGTGGTAATGACTGTA
ACGTTACGTTACTCGTTGTAGGCACGACATTGAATATGCTCTTCTCCGCTGTGGCCCGAACGCCTCCCGC
TAGCGATGGGATCTCGGCCGCGATATCCCCTATAGTGAGTCGTATTACATGGTCATAGCTGTTTCCTGGC
AGCTCTGGCCCGTGTCTCAAAATCTCTGATGTTACATTGCACAAGATAAAAATATATCATCATGAACAAT
AAAACTGTCTGCTTACATAAACAGTAATACAAGGGGTGTTATGAGCCATATTCAACGGGAAACGTCGAGG
CCGCGATTAAATTCCAACATGGATGCTGATTTATATGGGTATAAATGGGCTCGCGATAATGTCGGGCAAT
CAGGTGCGACAATCTATCGCTTGTATGGGAAGCCCGATGCGCCAGAGTTGTTTCTGAAACATGGCAAAGG
TAGCGTTGCCAATGATGTTACAGATGAGATGGTCAGACTAAACTGGCTGACGGAATTTATGCCTCTTCCG
ACCATCAAGCATTTTATCCGTACTCCTGATGATGCATGGTTACTCACCACTGCGATCCCCGGAAAAACAG
CATTCCAGGTATTAGAAGAATATCCTGATTCAGGTGAAAATATTGTTGATGCGCTGGCAGTGTTCCTGCG
CCGGTTGCATTCGATTCCTGTTTGTAATTGTCCTTTTAACAGCGATCGCGTATTTCGTCTCGCTCAGGCG
CAATCACGAATGAATAACGGTTTGGTTGATGCGAGTGATTTTGATGACGAGCGTAATGGCTGGCCTGTTG
AACAAGTCTGGAAAGAAATGCATAAACTTTTGCCATTCTCACCGGATTCAGTCGTCACTCATGGTGATTT
CTCACTTGATAACCTTATTTTTGACGAGGGGAAATTAATAGGTTGTATTGATGTTGGACGAGTCGGAATC
GCAGACCGATACCAGGATCTTGCCATCCTATGGAACTGCCTCGGTGAGTTTTCTCCTTCATTACAGAAAC
GGCTTTTTCAAAAATATGGTATTGATAATCCTGATATGAATAAATTGCAGTTTCATTTGATGCTCGATGA
GTTTTTCTAATCAGAATTGGTTAATTGGTTGTAACACTGGCAGAGCATTACGCTGACTTGACGGGACGGC
GCAAGCTCATGACCAAAATCCCTTAACGTGAGTTACGCGTCGTTCCACTGAGCGTCAGACCCCGTAGAAA
AGATCAAAGGATCTTCTTGAGATCCTTTTTTTCTGCGCGTAATCTGCTGCTTGCAAACAAAAAAACCACC
GCTACCAGCGGTGGTTTGTTTGCCGGATCAAGAGCTACCAACTCTTTTTCCGAAGGTAACTGGCTTCAGC
AGAGCGCAGATACCAAATACTGTCCTTCTAGTGTAGCCGTAGTTAGGCCACCACTTCAAGAACTCTGTAG
CACCGCCTACATACCTCGCTCTGCTAATCCTGTTACCAGTGGCTGCTGCCAGTGGCGATAAGTCGTGTCT
TACCGGGTTGGACTCAAGACGATAGTTACCGGATAAGGCGCAGCGGTCGGGCTGAACGGGGGGTTCGTGC
ACACAGCCCAGCTTGGAGCGAACGACCTACACCGAACTGAGATACCTACAGCGTGAGCATTGAGAAAGCG
CCACGCTTCCCGAAGGGAGAAAGGCGGACAGGTATCCGGTAAGCGGCAGGGTCGGAACAGGAGAGCGCAC
GAGGGAGCTTCCAGGGGGAAACGCCTGGTATCTTTATAGTCCTGTCGGGTTTCGCCACCTCTGACTTGAG
CGTCGATTTTTGTGATGCTCGTCAGGGGGGCGGAGCCTATGGAAAAACGCCAGCAACGCGGCCTTTTTAC
GGTTCCTGGCCTTTTGCTGGCCTTTTGCTCACATGTTCTTTCCTGCGTTATCCCCTGATTCTGTGGATAA
CCGTATTACCGCCTTTGAGTGAGCTGATACCGCTCGCCGCAGCCGAACGACCGAGCGCAGCGAGTCAGTG
AGCGAGGAAGCGGATGTGCGCCCAATACGCAAACCGCCTCTCCCCGCGCGTTGGCCGATTCATTAATGCA
GCTGGCACGACAGGTTTCCCGACTGGAAAGCGGGCAGTGAGCGCAACGCAATTAATACGCGTACCGCTAG
CCAGGAAGAGTTTGTAGAAACGCAAAAAGGCCATCCGTCAGGATGGCCTTCTGCTTAGTTTGATGCCTGG
CAGTTTATGGCGGGCGTCCTGCCCGCCACCCTCCGGGCCGTTGCTTCACAACGTTCAAATCCGCTCCCGG
CGGATTTGTCCTACTCAGGAGAGCGTTCACCGACAAACAACAGATAAAACGAAAGGCCCAGTCTTCCGAC
TGAGCCTTTCGTTTTATTTGATGCCTGGCAGTTCCCTACTCTCGCGTTAACGCTAGCATGGATGTTTTCC
CAGTCACGACGTTGTAAAACGACGGCCAGTCTTAAGCTCGGGCCCTGCAGCTCTAGAGCTCGAATTCGGG
AGGCGTTCGGGCCACAGCGGACACGCAGGTGCGCAACGCAATTAATGTGAGTTAGCTCACTCATTAGGCA
CCCCAGGCTTTACACTTTATGCTTCCGGCTCGTATGTTGTGTGGAATTGTGAGCGGATAACAATTTCACA
CAGGAAACAGCTATGACCATGATTACGCCAAGCGCGCAATTAACCCTCACTAAAGGGAACAAAAGCTGGA
GGACCTCGAGGGGGGGCCCGGTACCCAATTCGCCCTATAGTGAGTCGTATTACGCGCGCTCACTGGCCGT
CGTTTTACAACGTCGTGACTGGGAAAACCCTGGCGTTACCCAACTTAATCGCCTTGCAGCACATCCCCCT
TTCGCCAGCTGGCGTAATAGCGAAGAGGCCCGCACCGATCGCCCTTCCCAACAGTTGCGCAGCCTGAATG
GCGAATGGACCTGCCACA
