>Addgene plasmid #117810 | pGTag-TagRFP-CAAX-B-actin | depositor partial sequence | sequence record 222424 | Insert
GGATCCGGAGCCACGAACTTCTCTCTGTTAAAGCAAGCAGGAGACGTGGAAGAAAACCCCGGTCCTATGG
TGTCTAAGGGCGAGGAACTGATTAAGGAGAACATGCACATGAAGCTGTACATGGAGGGCACCGTGAACAA
CCACCACTTCAAGTGCACATCCGAGGGCGAAGGCAAGCCCTACGAGGGCACCCAGACCATGAGAATCAAG
GTGGTCGAGGGCGGCCCTCTCCCCTTCGCCTTCGACATCCTGGCTACCAGCTTCATGTACGGCAGCAGAA
CCTTCATCAACCACACCCAGGGCATCCCCGACTTCTTTAAGCAGTCCTTCCCTGAGGGCTTCACATGGGA
GAGAGTCACCACATACGAAGACGGGGGCGTGCTGACCGCTACCCAGGACACCAGCCTCCAGGACGGCTGC
CTCATCTACAACGTCAAGATCAGAGGGGTGAACTTCCCATCCAACGGCCCTGTGATGCAGAAGAAAACAC
TCGGCTGGGAGGCCAACACCGAGATGCTGTACCCCGCTGACGGCGGCCTGGAAGGCAGAAGCGACATGGC
CCTGAAGCTCGTGGGCGGGGGCCACCTGATCTGCAACTTCAAGACCACATACAGATCCAAGAAACCCGCT
AAGAACCTCAAGATGCCCGGCGTCTACTATGTGGACCACAGACTGGAAAGAATCAAGGAGGCCGACAAAG
AGACCTACGTCGAGCAGCACGAGGTGGCTGTGGCCAGATACTGCGACCTCCCTAGCAAACTGGGGCACAA
ACTTAATAAGCTGAACCCTCCTGATGAGAGTGGCCCCGGCTGCATGAGCTGCAAGTGTGTGCTCTCCTGA
GGCGCGCCACGGACTGTTACCACTTCACGCCGACTCAAACTGCGCAGAGAAACTTCAAACGACAACATTG
GCATGGCTTTTGTTATTTTTGGCGCTTGACTCAGGATCTAAAAACTGGAACGGTGAAGGTGACGGCAATG
TTTTTTGGCAAATAAGCATCCCCGAAGTTCTACAATGCATCTGAGGACTCCATGTTTTGTTTTCTTTAGT
CATTCCAAATGTTTGTTAAATGCATTGTTCCGAAACTTATTTGCCTCTATGAAGGCTGCCCAGTAATTGG
GAGCATACTTAACATTGTAGTATTGTATGTAAATTATGTAACAAAACAATGTCTGGGTTTTTGTACTTTT
CAGCCTTAAAATCTTGGGTTTATTTTTTTTTCTTTGTTCCAAAAAAACGAAGCTTTACCATTCAAGATGT
AAAGGTTTCCATTCCCCCTGGGCATATTGTAAAAGCTGTGTGGAACGTGGCGGTGCCAGACATTTGGTGG
GGCCAACCTGTACACTGACTAATTCAATTCCAATAAAAGTGCACATGTAAGACATCCTACCCCTGTCTCA
TTTCCTGTCTTGGCTCTGAGTGGCTTCAATAAAAATGGCTTTTGTGAAGTTGCACCATGTTAATTACATT
TCAGCACTTTCACACCAGGTTTTTGACTAATTTGAATTTATCGAAGTTTGACCTTTTTTTTTTTTTTTCT
TCAAGCTAATTTGAGGTTATCAAACCATTTCATTGGAGGAAACTTAATGTTTAAAAGCATAAATTCGAAA
CATGATTCATTTATTTAACTGCTTAATGGTGAAACAAACTTCAAGTAATACACCAAGTGTTCCCTCATAT
GAAGGTAGCTAACTGCAAACGGCCTTAACTTTCCATCTTAAGTTGAGCTACATAAAGGCTTTAACAGGAA
GGAACTGCCAGTTTAAAAGTCAAACCACCATGACTGATATAAATTCTTGTCCATATAACCTTGCGTTTCA
CACAATATAGCTATCTACTGCTAAATAAATTACCATGGCGTTGTCTAGCAAGGAAG
